Addgene plasmid #76570: NME5 gRNA (BRDN0001149342)
Purpose: 3rd generation lentiviral gRNA plasmid targeting human NME5
Depositing lab: John Doench & David Root. Depositing organization: Broad Institute. Publication: Optimized sgRNA design to maximize activity and minimize off-target effects of CRISPR-Cas9. Doench JG, Fusi N, Sullender M, Hegde M, Vaimberg EW, Donovan KF, Smith I, Tothova Z, Wilen C, Orchard R, Virgin HW, Listgarten J, Root DE. Nat Biotechnol. 2016 Jan 18. doi: 10.1038/nbt.3437. PubMed 26780180.
Backbone
  Vector backbone: lentiGuide-Puro
  Backbone manufacturer: Zhang Lab (Addgene plasmid # 52963)
  Vector type: Mammalian Expression, Lentiviral, CRISPR
  Selectable markers: Puromycin
Growth in bacteria
  Bacterial resistance: Ampicillin, 100 μg/mL
  Growth temperature: 37°C
  Growth strain: DH5alpha
  Copy number: High Copy
Gene/Insert
  Gene/Insert name: NME5 (alt names: NME5; NM_003551.2)
  gRNA/shRNA sequence: AAGTTCTAACCAATAAGAGA
  Species: H. sapiens (human)
  Entrez Gene: NME5 (a.k.a. NM23H5, RSPH23, NM23-H5)
  Promoter: hU6
  Cloning method: Unknown
  Sequencing primers: 5′ U6-F; 3′ pS2-R
Terms and licenses: Academic/Nonprofit Terms; Industry Terms: Not Available to Industry
Depositor comments: The gRNA was designed to target the following Genbank reference sequence(s): NM_003551.2. Note that this plasmid does NOT contain Cas9. It should be used in conjunction with lentiCas9-Blast (Addgene #52962) or otherwise with cell lines already expressing Cas9. Browse the full kinome gRNA library at http://www.addgene.org/pooled-library/broadgpp-human-kinome/ or visit http://www.broadinstitute.org/rnai/public/ for detailed protocols and information.
How to cite: NME5 gRNA (BRDN0001149342) was a gift from John Doench & David Root (Addgene plasmid # 76570 ; http://n2t.net/addgene:76570 ; RRID:Addgene_76570)
