[The description below was written by a language model from this plasmid's Addgene catalogue record and pLannotate feature annotations shown in this document.]
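Description:
NME5 gRNA (BRDN0001149342) is a third-generation lentiviral CRISPR guide plasmid built on the lentiGuide-Puro backbone, carrying a single guide RNA directed against human NME5 (also known as NM23-H5 or RSPH23), designed against the NM_003551.2 reference transcript. The assembled sequence is 8,323 nt. In bacteria it is maintained as a high-copy plasmid through a ColE1/pUC-type origin and selected with ampicillin via the β-lactamase gene. An f1 origin, lac regulatory remnants and T7/T3 promoters are backbone carry-overs, as are an SV40 origin and SV40 poly(A) signal downstream of the viral cassette.

The transfer cassette begins with an RSV promoter fused to a truncated HIV-1 5' LTR, which makes genomic RNA production Tat-independent. This is followed by the Ψ packaging signal with a partial gag region and the RRE for Rev-dependent nuclear export. A human U6 RNA polymerase III promoter then drives the NME5 spacer joined to the Streptococcus pyogenes Cas9 guide scaffold. A cPPT/CTS element that aids nuclear import of the provirus lies just downstream. A separate Pol II unit uses the EF-1α core promoter with its intron A to express puromycin N-acetyltransferase for selection of transduced mammalian cells. WPRE enhances transcript expression, and the ΔU3 3' LTR makes the integrated provirus self-inactivating.

The plasmid does not encode Cas9, so it is meant to be used with a separate Cas9 lentivector or in cells already expressing Cas9, to disrupt NME5. It belongs to a human kinome guide collection developed alongside work on optimized sgRNA design rules.
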