Features (pLannotate 1.2.2; 29 found; start..end, strand, type, name):
     14..80      +  CDS            small t antigen (fragment): SV40 (simian virus 40) small t antigen
    106..317     +  promoter       EF-1α core promoter: core promoter for human elongation factor EF-1α
    318..1256    +  intron         EF-1α intron A: intron upstream of the start codon of human EF-1α
   1278..1877    +  CDS            PuroR (fragment): puromycin N-acetyltransferase; pac from Streptomyces; confers resistance to puromycin
   1893..2481    +  misc_feature   WPRE: woodchuck hepatitis virus posttranscriptional regulatory element
   2532..2551    +  misc_feature   cPPT/CTS (fragment): central polypurine tract and central termination sequence of HIV-1
   2553..2786    +  LTR            3' LTR (ΔU3): self-inactivating 3' long terminal repeat (LTR) from HIV-1
   2864..2985    +  polyA_signal   SV40 poly(A) signal: SV40 polyadenylation signal
   3025..3160    +  rep_origin     SV40 ori: SV40 origin of replication
   3181..3199    -  promoter       T7 promoter: promoter for bacteriophage T7 RNA polymerase
   3207..3362    +  CDS            lacZα (fragment): LacZα fragment of β-galactosidase; lacZ fragment
   3367..3795    +  rep_origin     f1 ori (sequence partly withheld): f1 bacteriophage origin of replication; arrow indicates direction of (+) strand synthesis
   3848..3952    +  promoter       AmpR promoter: bla
   3953..4813    +  CDS            AmpR: β-lactamase; bla; confers resistance to ampicillin, carbenicillin, and related antibiotics
   4984..5572    +  rep_origin     ori: high-copy-number ColE1/pMB1/pBR322/pUC origin of replication
   5755..5847    +  CDS            lacI (fragment): lac repressor; lacI; The lac repressor binds to the lac operator to inhibit transcription in E. coli. This inhibition can be relieved by adding lactose or isopropyl-β-D-thiogalactopyranoside (IPTG).
   5860..5881    +  protein_bind   CAP binding site: CAP binding activates transcription in the presence of cAMP. E. coli catabolite activator protein
   5896..5926    +  promoter       lac promoter: promoter for the E. coli lac operon
   5934..5950    +  protein_bind   lac operator: The lac repressor binds to the lac operator to inhibit transcription in E. coli. This inhibition can be relieved by adding lactose or isopropyl-β-D-thiogalactopyranoside (IPTG). lac repressor encoded by lacI
   5995..6013    +  promoter       T3 promoter: promoter for bacteriophage T3 RNA polymerase
   6041..6267    +  promoter       RSV promoter: Rous sarcoma virus enhancer/promoter
   6268..6448    +  LTR            5' LTR (truncated): truncated 5' long terminal repeat (LTR) from HIV-1
   6495..6620    +  misc_feature   HIV-1 Ψ: packaging signal of human immunodeficiency virus type 1
   6604..6967    +  CDS            HIV-1 gag (fragment): gag protein from human immunodeficiency virus 1; gag
   7113..7346    +  misc_feature   RRE: The Rev response element (RRE) of HIV-1 allows for Rev-dependent mRNA export from the nucleus to the cytoplasm.
   7723..7749    +  CDS            Rev (fragment): human immunodeficiency virus 1 (HIV-1) Rev protein; rev; enhances nuclear export of unspliced and incompletely spliced viral mRNAs
   7753..7993    +  promoter       U6 promoter: RNA polymerase III promoter for human U6 snRNA
   8023..8098    +  misc_RNA       gRNA scaffold: guide RNA scaffold for the Streptococcus pyogenes CRISPR/Cas9 system
   8154..8271    +  misc_feature   cPPT/CTS: central polypurine tract and central termination sequence of HIV-1
>Addgene plasmid #76570 | NME5 gRNA (BRDN0001149342) | addgene full sequence | sequence record 186090 | Addgene Assembled Sequence
CCCGGGTGCAAAGATGGATAAAGTTTTAAACAGAGAGGAATCTTTGCAGCTAATGGACCTTCTAGGTCTT
GAAAGGAGTGGGAATTGGCTCCGGTGCCCGTCAGTGGGCAGAGCGCACATCGCCCACAGTCCCCGAGAAG
TTGGGGGGAGGGGTCGGCAATTGATCCGGTGCCTAGAGAAGGTGGCGCGGGGTAAACTGGGAAAGTGATG
TCGTGTACTGGCTCCGCCTTTTTCCCGAGGGTGGGGGAGAACCGTATATAAGTGCAGTAGTCGCCGTGAA
CGTTCTTTTTCGCAACGGGTTTGCCGCCAGAACACAGGTAAGTGCCGTGTGTGGTTCCCGCGGGCCTGGC
CTCTTTACGGGTTATGGCCCTTGCGTGCCTTGAATTACTTCCACCTGGCTGCAGTACGTGATTCTTGATC
CCGAGCTTCGGGTTGGAAGTGGGTGGGAGAGTTCGAGGCCTTGCGCTTAAGGAGCCCCTTCGCCTCGTGC
TTGAGTTGAGGCCTGGCCTGGGCGCTGGGGCCGCCGCGTGCGAATCTGGTGGCACCTTCGCGCCTGTCTC
GCTGCTTTCGATAAGTCTCTAGCCATTTAAAATTTTTGATGACCTGCTGCGACGCTTTTTTTCTGGCAAG
ATAGTCTTGTAAATGCGGGCCAAGATCTGCACACTGGTATTTCGGTTTTTGGGGCCGCGGGCGGCGACGG
GGCCCGTGCGTCCCAGCGCACATGTTCGGCGAGGCGGGGCCTGCGAGCGCGGCCACCGAGAATCGGACGG
GGGTAGTCTCAAGCTGGCCGGCCTGCTCTGGTGCCTGGCCTCGCGCCGCCGTGTATCGCCCCGCCCTGGG
CGGCAAGGCTGGCCCGGTCGGCACCAGTTGCGTGAGCGGAAAGATGGCCGCTTCCCGGCCCTGCTGCAGG
GAGCTCAAAATGGAGGACGCGGCGCTCGGGAGAGCGGGCGGGTGAGTCACCCACACAAAGGAAAAGGGCC
TTTCCGTCCTCAGCCGTCGCTTCATGTGACTCCACGGAGTACCGGGCGCCGTCCAGGCACCTCGATTAGT
TCTCGAGCTTTTGGAGTACGTCGTCTTTAGGTTGGGGGGAGGGGTTTTATGCGATGGAGTTTCCCCACAC
TGAGTGGGTGGAGACTGAAGTTAGGCCAGCTTGGCACTTGATGTAATTCTCCTTGGAATTTGCCCTTTTT
GAGTTTGGATCTTGGTTCATTCTCAAGCCTCAGACAGTGGTTCAAAGTTTTTTTCTTCCATTTCAGGTGT
CGTGACGTACGGCCACCATGACCGAGTACAAGCCCACGGTGCGCCTCGCCACCCGCGACGACGTCCCCAG
GGCCGTACGCACCCTCGCCGCCGCGTTCGCCGACTACCCCGCCACGCGCCACACCGTCGATCCGGACCGC
CACATCGAGCGGGTCACCGAGCTGCAAGAACTCTTCCTCACGCGCGTCGGGCTCGACATCGGCAAGGTGT
GGGTCGCGGACGACGGCGCCGCCGTGGCGGTCTGGACCACGCCGGAGAGCGTCGAAGCGGGGGCGGTGTT
CGCCGAGATCGGCCCGCGCATGGCCGAGTTGAGCGGTTCCCGGCTGGCCGCGCAGCAACAGATGGAAGGC
CTCCTGGCGCCGCACCGGCCCAAGGAGCCCGCGTGGTTCCTGGCCACCGTCGGAGTCTCGCCCGACCACC
AGGGCAAGGGTCTGGGCAGCGCCGTCGTGCTCCCCGGAGTGGAGGCGGCCGAGCGCGCCGGGGTGCCCGC
CTTCCTGGAGACCTCCGCGCCCCGCAACCTCCCCTTCTACGAGCGGCTCGGCTTCACCGTCACCGCCGAC
GTCGAGGTGCCCGAAGGACCGCGCACCTGGTGCATGACCCGCAAGCCCGGTGCCTGAACGCGTTAAGTCG
ACAATCAACCTCTGGATTACAAAATTTGTGAAAGATTGACTGGTATTCTTAACTATGTTGCTCCTTTTAC
GCTATGTGGATACGCTGCTTTAATGCCTTTGTATCATGCTATTGCTTCCCGTATGGCTTTCATTTTCTCC
TCCTTGTATAAATCCTGGTTGCTGTCTCTTTATGAGGAGTTGTGGCCCGTTGTCAGGCAACGTGGCGTGG
TGTGCACTGTGTTTGCTGACGCAACCCCCACTGGTTGGGGCATTGCCACCACCTGTCAGCTCCTTTCCGG
GACTTTCGCTTTCCCCCTCCCTATTGCCACGGCGGAACTCATCGCCGCCTGCCTTGCCCGCTGCTGGACA
GGGGCTCGGCTGTTGGGCACTGACAATTCCGTGGTGTTGTCGGGGAAATCATCGTCCTTTCCTTGGCTGC
TCGCCTGTGTTGCCACCTGGATTCTGCGCGGGACGTCCTTCTGCTACGTCCCTTCGGCCCTCAATCCAGC
GGACCTTCCTTCCCGCGGCCTGCTGCCGGCTCTGCGGCCTCTTCCGCGTCTTCGCCTTCGCCCTCAGACG
AGTCGGATCTCCCTTTGGGCCGCCTCCCCGCGTCGACTTTAAGACCAATGACTTACAAGGCAGCTGTAGA
TCTTAGCCACTTTTTAAAAGAAAAGGGGGGACTGGAAGGGCTAATTCACTCCCAACGAAGACAAGATCTG
CTTTTTGCTTGTACTGGGTCTCTCTGGTTAGACCAGATCTGAGCCTGGGAGCTCTCTGGCTAACTAGGGA
ACCCACTGCTTAAGCCTCAATAAAGCTTGCCTTGAGTGCTTCAAGTAGTGTGTGCCCGTCTGTTGTGTGA
CTCTGGTAACTAGAGATCCCTCAGACCCTTTTAGTCAGTGTGGAAAATCTCTAGCAGTACGTATAGTAGT
TCATGTCATCTTATTATTCAGTATTTATAACTTGCAAAGAAATGAATATCAGAGAGTGAGAGGAACTTGT
TTATTGCAGCTTATAATGGTTACAAATAAAGCAATAGCATCACAAATTTCACAAATAAAGCATTTTTTTC
ACTGCATTCTAGTTGTGGTTTGTCCAAACTCATCAATGTATCTTATCATGTCTGGCTCTAGCTATCCCGC
CCCTAACTCCGCCCATCCCGCCCCTAACTCCGCCCAGTTCCGCCCATTCTCCGCCCCATGGCTGACTAAT
TTTTTTTATTTATGCAGAGGCCGAGGCCGCCTCGGCCTCTGAGCTATTCCAGAAGTAGTGAGGAGGCTTT
TTTGGAGGCCTAGGGACGTACCCAATTCGCCCTATAGTGAGTCGTATTACGCGCGCTCACTGGCCGTCGT
TTTACAACGTCGTGACTGGGAAAACCCTGGCGTTACCCAACTTAATCGCCTTGCAGCACATCCCCCTTTC
GCCAGCTGGCGTAATAGCGAAGAGGCCCGCACCGATCGCCCTTCCCAACAGTTGCGCAGCCTGAATGGCG
AATGGG
[124 nt withheld, positions 3367-3490]
C
[91 nt withheld, positions 3492-3582]
A
[49 nt withheld, positions 3584-3632]
CCTTTGACGTTGGAGTCCACGTTCTTT
[37 nt withheld, positions 3660-3696]
ACCCTATCTCGGTCTATTCTTTTGATTTATAAGGGATTTTGCCGATTTCGGCCTATTGGTTAAAAAATGA
GCTGATTTAACAAAAATTTAACGCGAATTTTAACAAAATATTAACGCTTACAATTTAGGTGGCACTTTTC
GGGGAAATGTGCGCGGAACCCCTATTTGTTTATTTTTCTAAATACATTCAAATATGTATCCGCTCATGAG
ACAATAACCCTGATAAATGCTTCAATAATATTGAAAAAGGAAGAGTATGAGTATTCAACATTTCCGTGTC
GCCCTTATTCCCTTTTTTGCGGCATTTTGCCTTCCTGTTTTTGCTCACCCAGAAACGCTGGTGAAAGTAA
AAGATGCTGAAGATCAGTTGGGTGCACGAGTGGGTTACATCGAACTGGATCTCAACAGCGGTAAGATCCT
TGAGAGTTTTCGCCCCGAAGAACGTTTTCCAATGATGAGCACTTTTAAAGTTCTGCTATGTGGCGCGGTA
TTATCCCGTATTGACGCCGGGCAAGAGCAACTCGGTCGCCGCATACACTATTCTCAGAATGACTTGGTTG
AGTACTCACCAGTCACAGAAAAGCATCTTACGGATGGCATGACAGTAAGAGAATTATGCAGTGCTGCCAT
AACCATGAGTGATAACACTGCGGCCAACTTACTTCTGACAACGATCGGAGGACCGAAGGAGCTAACCGCT
TTTTTGCACAACATGGGGGATCATGTAACTCGCCTTGATCGTTGGGAACCGGAGCTGAATGAAGCCATAC
CAAACGACGAGCGTGACACCACGATGCCTGTAGCAATGGCAACAACGTTGCGCAAACTATTAACTGGCGA
ACTACTTACTCTAGCTTCCCGGCAACAATTAATAGACTGGATGGAGGCGGATAAAGTTGCAGGACCACTT
CTGCGCTCGGCCCTTCCGGCTGGCTGGTTTATTGCTGATAAATCTGGAGCCGGTGAGCGTGGGTCTCGCG
GTATCATTGCAGCACTGGGGCCAGATGGTAAGCCCTCCCGTATCGTAGTTATCTACACGACGGGGAGTCA
GGCAACTATGGATGAACGAAATAGACAGATCGCTGAGATAGGTGCCTCACTGATTAAGCATTGGTAACTG
TCAGACCAAGTTTACTCATATATACTTTAGATTGATTTAAAACTTCATTTTTAATTTAAAAGGATCTAGG
TGAAGATCCTTTTTGATAATCTCATGACCAAAATCCCTTAACGTGAGTTTTCGTTCCACTGAGCGTCAGA
CCCCGTAGAAAAGATCAAAGGATCTTCTTGAGATCCTTTTTTTCTGCGCGTAATCTGCTGCTTGCAAACA
AAAAAACCACCGCTACCAGCGGTGGTTTGTTTGCCGGATCAAGAGCTACCAACTCTTTTTCCGAAGGTAA
CTGGCTTCAGCAGAGCGCAGATACCAAATACTGTTCTTCTAGTGTAGCCGTAGTTAGGCCACCACTTCAA
GAACTCTGTAGCACCGCCTACATACCTCGCTCTGCTAATCCTGTTACCAGTGGCTGCTGCCAGTGGCGAT
AAGTCGTGTCTTACCGGGTTGGACTCAAGACGATAGTTACCGGATAAGGCGCAGCGGTCGGGCTGAACGG
GGGGTTCGTGCACACAGCCCAGCTTGGAGCGAACGACCTACACCGAACTGAGATACCTACAGCGTGAGCT
ATGAGAAAGCGCCACGCTTCCCGAAGGGAGAAAGGCGGACAGGTATCCGGTAAGCGGCAGGGTCGGAACA
GGAGAGCGCACGAGGGAGCTTCCAGGGGGAAACGCCTGGTATCTTTATAGTCCTGTCGGGTTTCGCCACC
TCTGACTTGAGCGTCGATTTTTGTGATGCTCGTCAGGGGGGCGGAGCCTATGGAAAAACGCCAGCAACGC
GGCCTTTTTACGGTTCCTGGCCTTTTGCTGGCCTTTTGCTCACATGTTCTTTCCTGCGTTATCCCCTGAT
TCTGTGGATAACCGTATTACCGCCTTTGAGTGAGCTGATACCGCTCGCCGCAGCCGAACGACCGAGCGCA
GCGAGTCAGTGAGCGAGGAAGCGGAAGAGCGCCCAATACGCAAACCGCCTCTCCCCGCGCGTTGGCCGAT
TCATTAATGCAGCTGGCACGACAGGTTTCCCGACTGGAAAGCGGGCAGTGAGCGCAACGCAATTAATGTG
AGTTAGCTCACTCATTAGGCACCCCAGGCTTTACACTTTATGCTTCCGGCTCGTATGTTGTGTGGAATTG
TGAGCGGATAACAATTTCACACAGGAAACAGCTATGACCATGATTACGCCAAGCGCGCAATTAACCCTCA
CTAAAGGGAACAAAAGCTGGAGCTGCAAGCTTAATGTAGTCTTATGCAATACTCTTGTAGTCTTGCAACA
TGGTAACGATGAGTTAGCAACATGCCTTACAAGGAGAGAAAAAGCACCGTGCATGCCGATTGGTGGAAGT
AAGGTGGTACGATCGTGCCTTATTAGGAAGGCAACAGACGGGTCTGACATGGATTGGACGAACCACTGAA
TTGCCGCATTGCAGAGATATTGTATTTAAGTGCCTAGCTCGATACATAAACGGGTCTCTCTGGTTAGACC
AGATCTGAGCCTGGGAGCTCTCTGGCTAACTAGGGAACCCACTGCTTAAGCCTCAATAAAGCTTGCCTTG
AGTGCTTCAAGTAGTGTGTGCCCGTCTGTTGTGTGACTCTGGTAACTAGAGATCCCTCAGACCCTTTTAG
TCAGTGTGGAAAATCTCTAGCAGTGGCGCCCGAACAGGGACTTGAAAGCGAAAGGGAAACCAGAGGAGCT
CTCTCGACGCAGGACTCGGCTTGCTGAAGCGCGCACGGCAAGAGGCGAGGGGCGGCGACTGGTGAGTACG
CCAAAAATTTTGACTAGCGGAGGCTAGAAGGAGAGAGATGGGTGCGAGAGCGTCAGTATTAAGCGGGGGA
GAATTAGATCGCGATGGGAAAAAATTCGGTTAAGGCCAGGGGGAAAGAAAAAATATAAATTAAAACATAT
AGTATGGGCAAGCAGGGAGCTAGAACGATTCGCAGTTAATCCTGGCCTGTTAGAAACATCAGAAGGCTGT
AGACAAATACTGGGACAGCTACAACCATCCCTTCAGACAGGATCAGAAGAACTTAGATCATTATATAATA
CAGTAGCAACCCTCTATTGTGTGCATCAAAGGATAGAGATAAAAGACACCAAGGAAGCTTTAGACAAGAT
AGAGGAAGAGCAAAACAAAAGTAAGACCACCGCACAGCAAGCGGCCGCTGATCTTCAGACCTGGAGGAGG
AGATATGAGGGACAATTGGAGAAGTGAATTATATAAATATAAAGTAGTAAAAATTGAACCATTAGGAGTA
GCACCCACCAAGGCAAAGAGAAGAGTGGTGCAGAGAGAAAAAAGAGCAGTGGGAATAGGAGCTTTGTTCC
TTGGGTTCTTGGGAGCAGCAGGAAGCACTATGGGCGCAGCGTCAATGACGCTGACGGTACAGGCCAGACA
ATTATTGTCTGGTATAGTGCAGCAGCAGAACAATTTGCTGAGGGCTATTGAGGCGCAACAGCATCTGTTG
CAACTCACAGTCTGGGGCATCAAGCAGCTCCAGGCAAGAATCCTGGCTGTGGAAAGATACCTAAAGGATC
AACAGCTCCTGGGGATTTGGGGTTGCTCTGGAAAACTCATTTGCACCACTGCTGTGCCTTGGAATGCTAG
TTGGAGTAATAAATCTCTGGAACAGATTTGGAATCACACGACCTGGATGGAGTGGGACAGAGAAATTAAC
AATTACACAAGCTTAATACACTCCTTAATTGAAGAATCGCAAAACCAGCAAGAAAAGAATGAACAAGAAT
TATTGGAATTAGATAAATGGGCAAGTTTGTGGAATTGGTTTAACATAACAAATTGGCTGTGGTATATAAA
ATTATTCATAATGATAGTAGGAGGCTTGGTAGGTTTAAGAATAGTTTTTGCTGTACTTTCTATAGTGAAT
AGAGTTAGGCAGGGATATTCACCATTATCGTTTCAGACCCACCTCCCAACCCCGAGGGGACCCAGAGAGG
GCCTATTTCCCATGATTCCTTCATATTTGCATATACGATACAAGGCTGTTAGAGAGATAATTAGAATTAA
TTTGACTGTAAACACAAAGATATTAGTACAAAATACGTGACGTAGAAAGTAATAATTTCTTGGGTAGTTT
GCAGTTTTAAAATTATGTTTTAAAATGGACTATCATATGCTTACCGTAACTTGAAAGTATTTCGATTTCT
TGGCTTTATATATCTTGTGGAAAGGACGAAACACCGAAGTTCTAACCAATAAGAGAGTTTTAGAGCTAGA
AATAGCAAGTTAAAATAAGGCTAGTCCGTTATCAACTTGAAAAAGTGGCACCGAGTCGGTGCTTTTTTAA
GCTTGGCGTAACTAGATCTTGAGACAAATGGCAGTATTCATCCACAATTTTAAAAGAAAAGGGGGGATTG
GGGGGTACAGTGCAGGGGAAAGAATAGTAGACATAATAGCAACAGACATACAAACTAAAGAATTACAAAA
ACAAATTACAAAAATTCAAAATTTTCGGGTTTATTACAGGGACAGCAGAGATCCACTTTGGCGCCGGCTC
GAGGGGG
