>Addgene plasmid #76570 | NME5 gRNA (BRDN0001149342) | depositor partial sequence | sequence record 144030 | Target Sequence
AAGTTCTAACCAATAAGAGA
