>Addgene plasmid #76570 | NME5 gRNA (BRDN0001149342) | addgene partial sequence | sequence record 186089 | hU6-F
AGAAAGTAATAATTTCTTGGGTAGTTTGCAGTTTTAAAATTATGTTTTAAAATGGACTATCATATGCTTA
CCGTAACTTGAAAGTATTTCGATTTCTTGGCTTTATATATCTTGTGGAAAGGACGAAACACCGAAGTTCT
AACCAATAAGAGAGTTTTAGAGCTAGAAATAGCAAGTTAAAATAAGGCTAGTCCGTTATCAACTTGAAAA
AGTGGCACCGAGTCGGTGCTTTTTTAAGCTTGGCGTAACTAGATCTTGAGACAAATGGCAGTATTCATCC
ACAATTTTAAAAGAAAAGGGGGGATTGGGGGGTACAGTGCAGGGGAAAGAATAGTAGACATAATAGCAAC
AGACATACAAACTAAAGAATTACAAAAACAAATTACAAAAATTCAAAATTTTCGGGTTTATTACAGGGAC
AGCAGAGATCCACTTTGGCGCCGGCTCGAGGGGGCCCGGGTGCAAAGATGGATAAAGTTTTAAACAGAGA
GGAATCTTTGCAGCTAATGGACCTTCTAGGTCTTGAAAGGAGTGGGAATTGGCTCCGGTGCCCGTCAGTG
GGCAGAGCGC
